Addgene plasmid #145850: pAc5.1B-lambdaN_A
Purpose: Insect Expression of lambdaN
Depositing lab: Elisa Izaurralde. Depositing organization: Max Planck Institute for Developmental Biology.
Backbone
  Vector backbone: Unknown
  Vector type: Insect Expression
Growth in bacteria
  Bacterial resistance: Ampicillin, 100 μg/mL
  Growth temperature: 37°C
  Growth strain: DH5alpha
  Copy number: Low Copy
Gene/Insert
  Gene/Insert name: lambdaN
  Species: Other
  Cloning method: Unknown
Terms and licenses: Academic/Nonprofit Terms; Industry Terms: Not Available to Industry
Depositor comments: Plasmids from this collection were made available to the research community and donated after the lab closed. Please note that the sequence provided by the depositing laboratory may be theoretical/predicted or based on Sanger sequencing results. There may be discrepancies between sequencing results obtained by Addgene and the depositor sequence. If an Addgene verified sequence is not available, please contact before placing your order to request that our lab fully sequence the plasmid.
How to cite: pAc5.1B-lambdaN_A was a gift from Elisa Izaurralde (Addgene plasmid # 145850 ; http://n2t.net/addgene:145850 ; RRID:Addgene_145850)
