[The description below was written by a language model from this plasmid's Addgene catalogue record and pLannotate feature annotations shown in this document.]
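Description:
pAc5.1B-lambdaN_A is a 5,451 nt insect expression plasmid that produces the lambdaN peptide in Drosophila cells. The catalogue lists the backbone as unknown, although the name and the annotated parts suggest a pAc5.1-style actin-promoter vector. It is propagated in E. coli through a ColE1/pMB1-type origin and selected with ampicillin via a β-lactamase gene under its own bla promoter. The annotation describes the origin as a high-copy type, whereas the catalogue entry records the plasmid as low copy. No marker for selection in insect cells is annotated. Short fragments of a tetracycline resistance gene and of SV40 large T antigen are also detected; these appear to be non-functional backbone remnants.

The expression cassette is driven by the Drosophila melanogaster actin 5C promoter, a strong constitutive promoter commonly used in cultured fly cells. Immediately downstream lies a short fragment, 66 nt, of the bacteriophage lambda N antitermination protein. This length fits the small N-terminal RNA-binding peptide of N, which recognises boxB RNA hairpins. A V5 epitope tag is annotated a short distance further downstream on the same strand, followed by an SV40 polyadenylation signal. The record does not state whether the V5 tag is in frame with lambdaN or separated from it by a stop codon.

LambdaN constructs of this kind are generally used in tethering assays, where a protein fused to the peptide is recruited to a boxB-containing reporter mRNA. Since no additional protein is recorded as the insert, this plasmid plausibly serves as a lambdaN-only control or as a parent vector for making fusions, though the record gives its purpose only as insect expression of lambdaN.
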