Features (pLannotate 1.2.2; 9 found; start..end, strand, type, name):
     56..2568    +  promoter       Ac5 promoter: Drosophila melanogaster actin 5C promoter
   2589..2654    +  CDS            N (fragment): REGN_LAMBD - Experimental evidence at protein level: Swiss-Prot protein existence level 1. Plays a role as a transcriptional antitermination factor that allows the virus to initiate its lytic phase. Activates expression of the delayed viral early genes by modifying host RNA polymerase (RNAP) into a form that is resistant to termination signals. This antitermination function requires the host NusA protein which serves to stabilize the interaction between antitermination protein N and host RNA polymerase. From Escherichia phage lambda (Bacteriophage lambda).
   2736..2777    +  CDS            V5 tag: epitope tag from simian virus 5
   2877..3011    -  polyA_signal   SV40 poly(A) signal: SV40 polyadenylation signal
   3034..3118    -  CDS            large T antigen (fragment): large T antigen from SV40 (simian virus 40)
   3119..3589    +  CDS            TcR (fragment): tetracycline efflux protein; tet; confers resistance to tetracycline
   3633..4221    -  rep_origin     ori: high-copy-number ColE1/pMB1/pBR322/pUC origin of replication
   4392..5252    -  CDS            AmpR: β-lactamase; bla; confers resistance to ampicillin, carbenicillin, and related antibiotics
   5253..5357    -  promoter       AmpR promoter: bla
>Addgene plasmid #145850 | pAc5.1B-lambdaN_A | depositor full sequence | sequence record 288295 | Full Sequence
CTTCAAGGAATTAATTCTATATTCTAAAAACACAAATGATACTTCTAAAAAAAATCATGAATGGCATCAA
CTCTGAATCAAATCTTTGCAGATGCACCTACTTCTCATTTCCACTGTCACATCATTTTTCCAGATCTCGC
TGCCTGTTATGTGGCCCACAAACCAAGACACGTTTTATGGCCATTAAAGCTGGCTGATCGTCGCCAAACA
CCAAATACATATCAATATGTACATTCGAGAAAGAAGCGATCAAAGAAGCGTCTTCGGGCGAGTAGGAGAA
TGCGGAGGAGAAGGAGAACGAGCTGATCTAGTATCTCTCCACAATCCAATGCCAACTGACCAACTGGCCA
TATTCGGAGCAATTTGAAGCCAATTTCCATCGCCTGGCGATCGCTCCATTCTTGGCTATATGTTTTTCAC
CGTTCCCGGGGCCATTTTCAAAGACTCGTCGGTAAGATAAGATTGTGTCACTCGCTGTCTCTCTTCATTT
GTCGAAGAATGCTGAGGAATTTCGCGATGACGTCGGCGAGTATTTTGAAGAATGAGAATAATTTGTATTT
ATACGAAAATCAGTTAGTGGAATTTTCTACAAAAACATGTTATCTATAGATAATTTTGTTGCAAAATATG
TTGACTATGACAAAGATTGTATGTATATACCTTTAATGTATTCTCATTTTCTTATGTATTTATAATGGCA
ATGATGATACTGATGATATTTTAAGATGATGCCAGACCACAGGCTGATTTCTGCGTCTTTTGCCGAACGC
AGTGCATGTGCGGTTGTTGTTTTTTGGAATAGTTTCAATTTTCGGACTGTCCGCTTTGATTTCAGTTTCT
TGGCTTATTCAAAAAGCAAAGTAAAGCCAAAAAAGCGAGATGGCAATACCAAATGCGGCAAAACGGTAGT
GGAAGGAAAGGGGTGCGGGGCAGCGGAAGGAAGGGTGGGGCGGGGCGTGGCGGGGTCTGTGGCTGGGCGC
GACGTCACCGACGTTGGAGCCACTCCTTTGACCATGTGTGCGTGTGTGTATTATTCGTGTCTCGCCACTC
GCCGGTTGTTTTTTTCTTTTTATCTCGCTCTCTCTAGCGCCATCTCGTACGCATGCTCAACGCACCGCAT
GTTGCCGTGTCCTTTATGCGTCATTTTGGCTCGAAATAGGCAATTATTTAAACAAAGATTAGTCAACGAA
AACGCTAAAATAAATAAGTCTACAATATGGTTACTTATTGCCATGTGTGTGCAGCCAACGATAGCAACAA
AAGCAACAACACAGTGGCTTTCCCTCTTTCACTTTTTGTTTGCAAGCGCGTGCGAGCAAGACGGCACGAC
CGGCAAACGCAATTACGCTGACAAAGAGCAGACGAAGTTTTGGCCGAAAAACATCAAGGCGCCTGATACG
AATGCATTTGCAATAACAATTGCGATATTTAATATTGTTTATGAAGCTGTTTGACTTCAAAACACACAAA
AAAAAAAATAAAACAAATTATTTGAAAGAGAATTAGGAATCGGACAGCTTATCGTTACGGGCTAACAGCA
CACCGAGACGAAATAGCTTACCTGACGTCACAGCCTCTGGAAGAACTGCCGCCAAGCAGAGAGAGAGAGA
AAAAGAGGGAGAGCAGCTTAGACCGCATGTGCTTGTGTGTGAGGCGTCTCTCTCTTCGTCTCCTGTTTGC
GCAAACGCATAGACTGCACTGAGAAAATCGATTACCTATTTTTTATGAATGAATATTTGCACTATTACTA
TTCAAAACTATTAAGATAGCAATCACATTCAATAGCCAAATACTATACCACCTGAGCGATGCAACGAAAT
GATCAATTTGAGCAAAAATGCTGCATATTTAGGACGGCATCATTATAGAAATGCTTCTTGCTGTGTACTT
TTCTCTCGTCTGGCAGCTGTTTCGCCGTTATTGTTAAAACCGGCTTAAGTTAGGTGTGTTTTCTACGACT
AGTGATGCCCCTACTAGAAGATGTGTGTTGCACAAATGTCCCTGAATAACCAATTTGAAGTGCAGATAGC
AGTAAACGTAAGCTAATATGAATATTATTTAACTGTAATGTTTTAATATCGCTGGACATTACTAATAAAC
CCACTATAAACACATGTACATATGTATGTTTTGGCATACAATGAGTAGTTGGGGAAAAAATGTGTAAAAG
CACCGTGACCATCACAGCATAAAGATAACCAGCTGAAGTATCGAATATGAGTAACCCCCAAATTGAATCA
CATGCCGCAACTGATAGGACCCATGGAAGTACACTCTTCATGGCGATATACAAGACACACACAAGCACGA
ACACCCAGTTGCGGAGGAAATTCTCCGTAAATGAAAACCCAATCGGCGAACAATTCATACCCATATATGG
TAAAAGTTTTGAACGCGACTTGAGAGCGGAGAGCATTGCGGCTGATAAGGTTTTAGCGCTAAGCGGGCTT
TATAAAACGGGCTGCGGGACCAGTTTTCATATCACTACCGTTTGAGTTCTTGTGCTGTGTGGATACTCCT
CCCGACACAAAGCCGCTCCATCAGCCAGCAGTCGTCTAATCCAGAGACCCCGGATCGGGGTACCCAACAT
GGACGCACAAACACGACGACGTGAGCGTCGCGCTGAGAAACAAGCTCAATGGAAAGCTGCAAACGGTGGA
TCTCCTCCAAGCTTGAATTCTGCAGATATCCAGCACAGTGGCGGCCGCTCGAGTCTAGAGGGCCCGCGGT
TCGAAGGTAAGCCTATCCCTAACCCTCTCCTCGGTCTCGATTCTACGCGTACCGGTCATCATCACCATCA
CCATTGAGTTTAAACCCGCTGATCAGCCTCGACTGTGCCTTCTAAGGCCTGAGCTCGCTGATCAGCCTCG
ATCGAGGATCCAGACATGATAAGATACATTGATGAGTTTGGACAAACCACAACTAGAATGCAGTGAAAAA
AATGCTTTATTTGTGAAATTTGTGATGCTATTGCTTTATTTGTAACCATTATAAGCTGCAATAAACAAGT
TAACAACAACAATTGCATTCATTTTATGTTTCAGGTTCAGGGGGAGGTGTGGGAGGTTTTTTAAAGCAAG
TAAAACCTCTACAAATGTGGTATGGCTGATTATGATCAGTCGACCGATGCCCTTGAGAGCCTTCAACCCA
GTCAGCTCCTTCCGGTGGGCGCGGGGCATGACTATCGTCGCCGCACTTATGACTGTCTTCTTTATCATGC
AACTCGTAGGACAGGTGCCGGCAGCGCTCTGGGTCATTTTCGGCGAGGACCGCTTTCGCTGGAGCGCGAC
GATGATCGGCCTGTCGCTTGCGGTATTCGGAATCTTGCACGCCCTCGCTCAAGCCTTCGTCACTGGTCCC
GCCACCAAACGTTTCGGCGAGAAGCAGGCCATTATCGCCGGCATGGCGGCCGACGCGCTGGGCTACGTCT
TGCTGGCGTTCGCGACGCGAGGCTGGATGGCCTTCCCCATTATGATTCTTCTCGCTTCCGGCGGCATCGG
GATGCCCGCGTTGCAGGCCATGCTGTCCAGGCAGGTAGATGACGACCATCAGGGACAGCTTCAAGGATCG
CTCGCGGCTCTTACCAGCCAGCAAAAGGCCAGGAACCGTAAAAAGGCCGCGTTGCTGGCGTTTTTCCATA
GGCTCCGCCCCCCTGACGAGCATCACAAAAATCGACGCTCAAGTCAGAGGTGGCGAAACCCGACAGGACT
ATAAAGATACCAGGCGTTTCCCCCTGGAAGCTCCCTCGTGCGCTCTCCTGTTCCGACCCTGCCGCTTACC
GGATACCTGTCCGCCTTTCTCCCTTCGGGAAGCGTGGCGCTTTCTCAATGCTCACGCTGTAGGTATCTCA
GTTCGGTGTAGGTCGTTCGCTCCAAGCTGGGCTGTGTGCACGAACCCCCCGTTCAGCCCGACCGCTGCGC
CTTATCCGGTAACTATCGTCTTGAGTCCAACCCGGTAAGACACGACTTATCGCCACTGGCAGCAGCCACT
GGTAACAGGATTAGCAGAGCGAGGTATGTAGGCGGTGCTACAGAGTTCTTGAAGTGGTGGCCTAACTACG
GCTACACTAGAAGGACAGTATTTGGTATCTGCGCTCTGCTGAAGCCAGTTACCTTCGGAAAAAGAGTTGG
TAGCTCTTGATCCGGCAAACAAACCACCGCTGGTAGCGGTGGTTTTTTTGTTTGCAAGCAGCAGATTACG
CGCAGAAAAAAAGGATCTCAAGAAGATCCTTTGATCTTTTCTACGGGGTCTGACGCTCAGTGGAACGAAA
ACTCACGTTAAGGGATTTTGGTCATGAGATTATCAAAAAGGATCTTCACCTAGATCCTTTTAAATTAAAA
ATGAAGTTTTAAATCAATCTAAAGTATATATGAGTAAACTTGGTCTGACAGTTACCAATGCTTAATCAGT
GAGGCACCTATCTCAGCGATCTGTCTATTTCGTTCATCCATAGTTGCCTGACTCCCCGTCGTGTAGATAA
CTACGATACGGGAGGGCTTACCATCTGGCCCCAGTGCTGCAATGATACCGCGAGACCCACGCTCACCGGC
TCCAGATTTATCAGCAATAAACCAGCCAGCCGGAAGGGCCGAGCGCAGAAGTGGTCCTGCAACTTTATCC
GCCTCCATCCAGTCTATTAATTGTTGCCGGGAAGCTAGAGTAAGTAGTTCGCCAGTTAATAGTTTGCGCA
ACGTTGTTGCCATTGCTGCAGGCATCGTGGTGTCACGCTCGTCGTTTGGTATGGCTTCATTCAGCTCCGG
TTCCCAACGATCAAGGCGAGTTACATGATCCCCCATGTTGTGCAAAAAAGCGGTTAGCTCCTTCGGTCCT
CCGATCGTTGTCAGAAGTAAGTTGGCCGCAGTGTTATCACTCATGGTTATGGCAGCACTGCATAATTCTC
TTACTGTCATGCCATCCGTAAGATGCTTTTCTGTGACTGGTGAGTACTCAACCAAGTCATTCTGAGAATA
GTGTATGCGGCGACCGAGTTGCTCTTGCCCGGCGTCAACACGGGATAATACCGCGCCACATAGCAGAACT
TTAAAAGTGCTCATCATTGGAAAACGTTCTTCGGGGCGAAAACTCTCAAGGATCTTACCGCTGTTGAGAT
CCAGTTCGATGTAACCCACTCGTGCACCCAACTGATCTTCAGCATCTTTTACTTTCACCAGCGTTTCTGG
GTGAGCAAAAACAGGAAGGCAAAATGCCGCAAAAAAGGGAATAAGGGCGACACGGAAATGTTGAATACTC
ATACTCTTCCTTTTTCAATATTATTGAAGCATTTATCAGGGTTATTGTCTCATGAGCGGATACATATTTG
AATGTATTTAGAAAAATAAACAAATAGGGGTTCCGCGCACATTTCCCCGAAAAGTGCCACCTGACGTCTA
AGAAACCATTATTATCATGACATTAACCTATAAAAATAGGCGTATCACGAGGCCCTTTCGT
